Addgene plasmid #195724: pUC57-mini v2-HF24_F10
Purpose: This plasmid carries a fragment from a 24-fragment lacI/lacZ cassette split that was designed as a Golden Gate assembly with high fidelity.
Depositing lab: Eric Cantor. Depositing organization: New England Biolabs. Publication: Comprehensive Profiling of Four Base Overhang Ligation Fidelity by T4 DNA Ligase and Application to DNA Assembly. Potapov V, Ong JL, Kucera RB, Langhorst BW, Bilotti K, Pryor JM, Cantor EJ, Canton B, Knight TF, Evans TC Jr, Lohman GJS. ACS Synth Biol. 2018 Nov 16;7(11):2665-2674. doi: 10.1021/acssynbio.8b00333. Epub 2018 Oct 29. PubMed 30335370.
Backbone
  Vector backbone: pUC57-mini
  Vector type: Synthetic Biology
Growth in bacteria
  Bacterial resistance: Ampicillin, 100 μg/mL
  Growth temperature: 37°C
  Growth strain: DH5alpha
  Copy number: High Copy
Gene/Insert
  Gene/Insert name: Fragment#10 of 24 fragment splits in lacI/lacZ cassette
  Species: E.coli
  Cloning method: Restriction Enzyme; 5′ cloning site Unknown (unknown if destroyed)
Terms and licenses: Academic/Nonprofit Terms; Industry Terms: Not Available to Industry
How to cite: pUC57-mini v2-HF24_F10 was a gift from Eric Cantor (Addgene plasmid # 195724 ; http://n2t.net/addgene:195724 ; RRID:Addgene_195724)
