[The description below was written by a language model from this plasmid's Addgene catalogue record and pLannotate feature annotations shown in this document.]
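Description:
pUC57-mini v2-HF24_F10 is a small (about 2.0 kb) bacterial cloning plasmid built on the pUC57-mini backbone and classed as a synthetic biology part vector. It is maintained in E. coli at high copy through a ColE1/pMB1/pUC-type origin of replication and is selected with ampicillin, with resistance provided by the β-lactamase (AmpR) gene driven by its own bla promoter. Apart from these two maintenance elements, the annotated sequence contains only the insert, so the plasmid acts purely as a storage and donor vehicle rather than an expression construct.

The payload is fragment 10 of a set of 24 pieces into which an E. coli lacI/lacZ cassette was divided. In the feature table this appears as a short segment of roughly 180 bp matching part of the lacZ (β-galactosidase) coding sequence; it is a partial fragment with no promoter of its own and is not expected to produce functional enzyme in isolation. The split was designed as a Golden Gate assembly using junctions chosen for high ligation fidelity, so that this fragment joins in a defined order with its 23 partners to rebuild the complete cassette. Restoring an intact lacI/lacZ unit gives a β-galactosidase-based readout of correct assembly, which makes the set useful for testing and benchmarking the accuracy and efficiency of complex multi-fragment assemblies. The record does not state which Type IIS enzyme releases the fragment, the identity of the flanking overhangs, or the cloning sites used to place the insert in the backbone.
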