Features (pLannotate 1.2.2; 4 found; start..end, strand, type, name):
     16..193     -  CDS            lacZ (fragment): β-galactosidase; lacZ
    271..859     -  rep_origin     ori: high-copy-number ColE1/pMB1/pBR322/pUC origin of replication
   1030..1890    -  CDS            AmpR: β-lactamase; bla; confers resistance to ampicillin, carbenicillin, and related antibiotics
   1891..1995    -  promoter       AmpR promoter: bla
>Addgene plasmid #195724 | pUC57-mini v2-HF24_F10 | addgene full sequence | sequence record 385596 | Addgene NGS Result
CCAATGATGGTCTCGCACATACAGGCCGTAGCGGTCGCACAGCGTGTACCACAGCGGATGGTTCGGATAA
TGCGAACAGCGCACGGCGTTAAAGTTGTTCTGCTTCATCAGCAGGATATCCTGCACCATCGTCTGCTCAT
CCATGACCTGACCATGCAGAGGATGATGCTCGTGACGGTTAACGCCTCGAATCGAGACCATCGGAAAGAA
CATGTGAGCAAAAGGCCAGCAAAAGGCCAGGAACCGTAAAAAGGCCGCGTTGCTGGCGTTTTTCCATAGG
CTCCGCCCCCCTGACGAGCATCACAAAAATCGACGCTCAAGTCAGAGGTGGCGAAACCCGACAGGACTAT
AAAGATACCAGGCGTTTCCCCCTGGAAGCTCCCTCGTGCGCTCTCCTGTTCCGACCCTGCCGCTTACCGG
ATACCTGTCCGCCTTTCTCCCTTCGGGAAGCGTGGCGCTTTCTCATAGCTCACGCTGTAGGTATCTCAGT
TCGGTGTAGGTCGTTCGCTCCAAGCTGGGCTGTGTGCACGAACCCCCCGTTCAGCCCGACCGCTGCGCCT
TATCCGGTAACTATCGTCTTGAGTCCAACCCGGTAAGACACGACTTATCGCCACTGGCAGCAGCCACTGG
TAACAGGATTAGCAGAGCGAGGTATGTAGGCGGTGCTACAGAGTTCTTGAAGTGGTGGCCTAACTACGGC
TACACTAGAAGAACAGTATTTGGTATCTGCGCTCTGCTGAAGCCAGTTACCTTCGGAAAAAGAGTTGGTA
GCTCTTGATCCGGCAAACAAACCACCGCTGGTAGCGGTGGTTTTTTTGTTTGCAAGCAGCAGATTACGCG
CAGAAAAAAAGGATCTCAAGAAGATCCTTTGATCTTTTCTACGGGGTCTGACGCTCAGTGGAACGAAAAC
TCACGTTAAGGGATTTTGGTCATGAGATTATCAAAAAGGATCTTCACCTAGATCCTTTTAAATTAAAAAT
GAAGTTTTAAATCAATCTAAAGTATATATGAGTAAACTTGGTCTGACAGTTACCAATGCTTAATCAGTGA
GGCACCTATCTCAGCGATCTGTCTATTTCGTTCATCCATAGTTGCCTGACTCCCCGTCGTGTAGATAACT
ACGATACGGGAGGGCTTACCATCTGGCCCCAGTGCTGCAATGATACCGCGAGATCCACGCTCACCGGCTC
CAGATTTATCAGCAATAAACCAGCCAGCCGGAAGGGCCGAGCGCAGAAGTGGTCCTGCAACTTTATCCGC
CTCCATCCAGTCTATTAATTGTTGCCGGGAAGCTAGAGTAAGTAGTTCGCCAGTTAATAGTTTGCGCAAC
GTTGTTGCCATTGCTACAGGCATCGTGGTGTCACGCTCGTCGTTTGGTATGGCTTCATTCAGCTCCGGTT
CCCAACGATCAAGGCGAGTTACATGATCCCCCATGTTGTGCAAAAAAGCGGTTAGCTCCTTCGGTCCTCC
GATCGTTGTCAGAAGTAAGTTGGCCGCAGTGTTATCACTCATGGTTATGGCAGCACTGCATAATTCTCTT
ACTGTCATGCCATCCGTAAGATGCTTTTCTGTGACTGGTGAGTACTCAACCAAGTCATTCTGAGAATAGT
GTATGCGGCGACCGAGTTGCTCTTGCCCGGCGTCAATACGGGATAATACCGCGCCACATAGCAGAACTTT
AAAAGTGCTCATCATTGGAAAACGTTCTTCGGGGCGAAAACTCTCAAGGATCTTACCGCTGTTGAGATCC
AGTTCGATGTAACCCACTCGTGCACCCAACTGATCTTCAGCATCTTTTACTTTCACCAGCGTTTCTGGGT
GAGCAAAAACAGGAAGGCAAAATGCCGCAAAAAAGGGAATAAGGGCGACACGGAAATGTTGAATACTCAT
ACTCTTCCTTTTTCAATATTATTGAAGCATTTATCAGGGTTATTGTCTCATGAGCGGATACATATTTGAA
TGTATTTAGAAAAATAAACAAATAGGGGTTCCGCGCACATTTCCCCGAAAAGTGCCACCTGACGTC
